>Addgene plasmid #139477 | pCAGGS-synPCB2.0 | addgene full sequence | sequence record 275166 | Addgene NGS Result
GTCGATCGACATTGATTATTGACTAGTTATTAATAGTAATCAATTACGGGGTCATTAGTTCATAGCCCAT
ATATGGAGTTCCGCGTTACATAACTTACGGTAAATGGCCCGCCTGGCTGACCGCCCAACGACCCCCGCCC
ATTGACGTCAATAATGACGTATGTTCCCATAGTAACGCCAATAGGGACTTTCCATTGACGTCAATGGGTG
GAGTATTTACGGTAAACTGCCCACTTGGCAGTACATCAAGTGTATCATATGCCAAGTACGCCCCCTATTG
ACGTCAATGACGGTAAATGGCCCGCCTGGCATTATGCCCAGTACATGACCTTATGGGACTTTCCTACTTG
GCAGTACATCTACGTATTAGTCATCGCTATTACCATGGTCGAGGTGAGCCCCACGTTCTGCTTCACTCTC
CCCATCTCCCCCCCCTCCCCACCCCCAATTTTGTATTTATTTATTTTTTAATTATTTTGTGCAGCGATGG
GGGCGGGGGGGGGGGGGGCGCGCGCCAGGCGGGGCGGGGCGGGGCGAGGGGCGGGGCGGGGCGAGGCGGA
GAGGTGCGGCGGCAGCCAATCAGAGCGGCGCGCTCCGAAAGTTTCCTTTTATGGCGAGGCGGCGGCGGCG
GCGGCCCTATAAAAAGCGAAGCGCGCGGCGGGCGGGAGTCGCTGCGCGCTGCCTTCGCCCCGTGCCCCGC
TCCGCCGCCGCCTCGCGCCGCCCGCCCCGGCTCTGACTGACCGCGTTACTCCCACAGGTGAGCGGGCGGG
ACGGCCCTTCTCCTCCGGGCTGTAATTAGCGCTTGGTTTAATGACGGCTTGTTTCTTTTCTGTGGCTGCG
TGAAAGCCTTGAGGGGCTCCGGGAGGGCCCTTTGTGCGGGGGGAGCGGCTCGGGGGGTGCGTGCGTGTGT
GTGTGCGTGGGGAGCGCCGCGTGCGGCTCCGCGCTGCCCGGCGGCTGTGAGCGCTGCGGGCGCGGCGCGG
GGCTTTGTGCGCTCCGCAGTGTGCGCGAGGGGAGCGCGGCCGGGGGCGGTGCCCCGCGGTGCGGGGGGGG
CTGCGAGGGGAACAAAGGCTGCGTGCGGGGTGTGTGCGTGGGGGGGTGAGCAGGGGGTGTGGGCGCGTCG
GTCGGGCTGCAACCCCCCCTGCACCCCCCTCCCCGAGTTGCTGAGCACGGCCCGGCTTCGGGTGCGGGGC
TCCGTACGGGGCGTGGCGCGGGGCTCGCCGTGCCGGGCGGGGGGTGGCGGCAGGTGGGGGTGCCGGGCGG
GGCGGGGCCGCCTCGGGCCGGGGAGGGCTCGGGGGAGGGGCGCGGCGGCCCCCGGAGCGCCGGCGGCTGT
CGAGGCGCGGCGAGCCGCAGCCATTGCCTTTTATGGTAATCGTGCGAGAGGGCGCAGGGACTTCCTTTGT
CCCAAATCTGTGCGGAGCCGAAATCTGGGAGGCGCCGCCGCACCCCCTCTAGCGGGCGCGGGGCGAAGCG
GTGCGGCGCCGGCAGGAAGGAAATGGGCGGGGAGGGCCTTCGTGCGTCGCCGCGCCGCCGTCCCCTTCTC
CCTCTCCAGCCTCGGGGCTGTCCGCGGGGGGACGGCTGCCTTCGGGGGGGACGGGGCAGGGCGGGGTTCG
GCTTCTGGCGTGTGACCGGCGGCTCTAGCTAGAGCCTCTGCTAACCATGTTCATGCCTTCTTCTTTTTCC
TACAGCTCCTGGGCAACGTGCTGGTTATTGTGCTGTCTCATCATTTTGGCAAGAATTCATGTCAGTGCTG
ACTCCACTGCTGCTGAGGGGCCTGACTGGGTCCGCACGCCGCCTGCCTGTCCCAAGAGCCAAAATCCATA
GCCTGGGCGGGTCTGGAGGCATGAGTCTGAGGCAGCACCAGCATCCTCTGATCCAGCGCCTGGCCGATCG
AATCGAGGCAATTTGGCAGGCCTTCTTTCCCCTGGCACCTTACGCCCTGCCAGAAGACCTGGGCTATGTG
GAGGGAAAACTGGAGGGCGAACGCCTGACAATCGAGAACCACTGCTATCAGGCCCCCCCTTTTCGGAAGC
TGCATCTGGAACTGGCTAGAGTGGGCGAGTCTCTGGACATTCTGCACTGCGTCATGTTTCCCGAGCCTAG
ATACGATCTGCCCATGTTCGGATGTGACCTGGTGGGGGGACGCGGACAGATCAGTGCCGCTATTGTGGAT
CTGTCACCAGTCACTGGACAGCTGCCAGCAGCATACACCTGCGCTCTGAATGCACTGCCTAAGCTGACCT
TTAGACAGCCAAGGGAGCTGCCACCATGGGGACATATCTTCTCTCCCTTTTGTATCTTCATTAGACCTCA
GGGCGAAGCCGAGGAACAGCAGTTCCTGGATAGGATTGGGGAGTATCTGACTCTGCACTGCCAGCTGAGC
CAGCAGGCAGTGCCTACCGACCATCCACAGGCCGTCATCGCTGGACAGCGGCAGTATTGTCAGCAGCAGC
AGCAGAACGATAAAACTCGGAGAGTGCTGGAAAAGGCTTTTGGCGTCCCATGGGCAGAGAGATACATGAC
CACAGTGCTGTTCGATGTGCCTCCAGTGGACTATAAAGACGATGACGATAAAGGCAGCGGAGCGACGAAT
TTTAGTCTACTAAAACAAGCGGGTGATGTAGAAGAAAATCCGGGTCCGGGCATGTCAGTTCTGACACCTC
TGCTGCTGCGTGGACTGACTGGAAGCGCCAGGCGCCTGCCTGTGCCACGAGCAAAAATCCACTCACTGGG
CGGGAGCGGAGGCATGTACCCCTATGATGTCCCTGACTACGCCTCTAGAATGACTACCAGCCTGGCTACA
AAGCTGAGGGAAGGCACTAAGAAAGCTCATACCATGGCAGAGAACGTGGGGTTTGTCCGGTGTTTCCTGA
AGGGAACTGTGGAGAAAAGCTCCTATAGAAAGCTGGTGGCCTCTCTGTACCACGTCTATAGTGCTATGGA
GCAGGAAATGGAGCGCCTGAAAGACCATCCAATCTTGGGCAAAATCTACTTTCCCGAACTGAACAGGAAG
TCTAGTCTGGAGCGCGATCTGACATACTATTTCGGGTCCAATTGGAGGGAGGAAATTCCCCCTTCTCCCG
CAACTCAGGCCTACGTGGCTCGCATCCACGAAGTCGCAAACACCGCCCCTGAGCTGCTGGTGGCCCATAG
TTACACACGGTATCTGGGAGACCTGTCAGGGGGACAGATCCTGAAGGGCATTGCTGAACGGGCAATGAAT
CTGCAGGATGGGGAGGGAACCGCCTTCTACAGATTCGAAAGTATCTCAGACGAGAAGGCCTTCAAACAGC
TGTATCGACAGCGGCTGGATGAACTGCCCGTGGACGAGGCTACAGCAGATAGAATTGTGGACGAGGCTAA
CGCTGCATTTGGCATGAATATGAAGATTTTCCAGGAACTGGAGGGCAACCTGATCCGGGCCATTGGGCAG
CTGCTGTTTAATACCCTGACACGACGGAAACAGAGAGGCAGCACCGAGCTGGCCACAGCTGATAGATCTG
GCTCAGGTGCGACGAATTTTAGTCTACTGAAACAAGCGGGAGACGTGGAGGAAAACCCTGGACCTATGTC
CGTCCTGACCCCACTGCTGCTGAGGGGACTGACAGGATCTGCAAGAAGGCTGCCAGTGCCCAGAGCCAAA
ATTCACTCCCTGGGAGGCTCTGGAGGCCTCGAGAATATTTACCGACCTAACAATCCTTGCATTGGGAAAG
TCATTAGCAATGAGGAGCTGGTGCGAGAGGGGGGAGAAGGGACTGTAAAACATATAATCTTCGATATATC
AGGCACGGAGCTTCGGTATCTTGAGGGGCAATCTATTGGAATCATACCGGCGGGTACTGATGCCAATGGA
AAACCGCATAAATTGCGCCTCTACTCTATAGCTTCTACTAGGCACGGGGATTTCCAGGATGATAAGACCG
TCTCTTTGTGTGTCCGCAGGCTGGAATACAAGGATAAGGAAACCGGAGAGACAATATATGGGGTATGTTC
CTCATACCTGAATCAATTGCAACCAGGAGATGAAGTGAAGATAACGGGGCCTGTTGGTAAGGAGATGCTC
CTGTCAGATGACCCAGAAGCTACAATTATAATGCTGGCGACTGGGACTGGCATAGCGCCTTTCCGAGCCT
TCCTCTGGAGAATGTTCAAGGAAAACAACCCCGATTATCAATTCAAGGGGCTTGCCTGGTTGTTTTTTGG
TGTAGCATACACGGCTAACATCCTTTACAAAGATGAACTCGAAGCGATTCAGGCGCAGTACCCGGATCAT
TTTCGCTTGACATACGCCATATCTAGGGAACAGAAGACCCCCGACGGGGGTAAAATGTATATCCAAGGGC
GAATAGCCGAACATGCAGATGAAATCTGGCAACTGCTGCAAAAGAAAAATACTCACGTCTATATGTGTGG
TCTCAGAGGAATGGAGCCGGGCATAGACGAAGCGATGACCGCTGCGGCGGCAAAGAACGGCGCCGATTGG
CAAGAATTTCTCAAGGGTACACTTAAGAAGGAGGGGCGCTGGCACGTCGAGACGTACGGCGGATCCGGAG
GTTCCGGCGGCTCAGGAGGTTCT
[294 nt withheld, positions 4574-4867]
GGCGGCCGCATGGCTTCAATGACAGGAGGACAGCAGATGGGGTAAGTCGACGGATCTTTTTCCCTCTGCC
AAAAATTATGGGGACATCATGAAGCCCCTTGAGCATCTGACTTCTGGCTAATAAAGGAAATTTATTTTCA
TTGCAATAGTGTGTTGGAATTTTTTGTGTCTCTCACTCGGAAGGACATATGGGAGGGCAAATCATTTAAA
ACATCAGAATGAGTATTTGGTTTAGAGTTTGGCAACATATGCCCATATGCTGGCTGCCATGAACAAAGGT
TGGCTATAAAGAGGTCATCAGTATATGAAACAGCCCCCTGCTGTCCATTCCTTATTCCATAGAAAAGCCT
TGACTTGAGGTTAGATTTTTTTTATATTTTGTTTTGTGTTATTTTTTTCTTTAACATCCCTAAAATTTTC
CTTACATGTTTTACTAGCCAGATTTTTCCTCCTCTCCTGACTACTCCCAGTCATAGCTGTCCCTCTTCTC
TTATGGAGATCCCTCGACCTGCAGCCCAAGCTTGGCGTAATCATGGTCATAGCTGTTTCCTGTGTGAAAT
TGTTATCCGCTCACAATTCCACACAACATACGAGCCGGAAGCATAAAGTGTAAAGCCTGGGGTGCCTAAT
GAGTGAGCTAACTCACATTAATTGCGTTGCGCTCACTGCCCGCTTTCCAGTCGGGAAACCTGTCGTGCCA
GCGGATCCGCATCTCAATTAGTCAGCAACCATAGTCCCGCCCCTAACTCCGCCCATCCCGCCCCTAACTC
CGCCCAGTTCCGCCCATTCTCCGCCCCATGGCTGACTAATTTTTTTTATTTATGCAGAGGCCGAGGCCGC
CTCGGCCTCTGAGCTATTCCAGAAGTAGTGAGGAGGCTTTTTTGGAGGCCTAGGCTTTTGCAAAAAGCTA
ACTTGTTTATTGCAGCTTATAATGGTTACAAATAAAGCAATAGCATCACAAATTTCACAAATAAAGCATT
TTTTTCACTGCATTCTAGTTGTGGTTTGTCCAAACTCATCAATGTATCTTATCATGTCTGGATCCGCTGC
ATTAATGAATCGGCCAACGCGCGGGGAGAGGCGGTTTGCGTATTGGGCGCTCTTCCGCTTCCTCGCTCAC
TGACTCGCTGCGCTCGGTCGTTCGGCTGCGGCGAGCGGTATCAGCTCACTCAAAGGCGGTAATACGGTTA
TCCACAGAATCAGGGGATAACGCAGGAAAGAACATGTGAGCAAAAGGCCAGCAAAAGGCCAGGAACCGTA
AAAAGGCCGCGTTGCTGGCGTTTTTCCATAGGCTCCGCCCCCCTGACGAGCATCACAAAAATCGACGCTC
AAGTCAGAGGTGGCGAAACCCGACAGGACTATAAAGATACCAGGCGTTTCCCCCTGGAAGCTCCCTCGTG
CGCTCTCCTGTTCCGACCCTGCCGCTTACCGGATACCTGTCCGCCTTTCTCCCTTCGGGAAGCGTGGCGC
TTTCTCATAGCTCACGCTGTAGGTATCTCAGTTCGGTGTAGGTCGTTCGCTCCAAGCTGGGCTGTGTGCA
CGAACCCCCCGTTCAGCCCGACCGCTGCGCCTTATCCGGTAACTATCGTCTTGAGTCCAACCCGGTAAGA
CACGACTTATCGCCACTGGCAGCAGCCACTGGTAACAGGATTAGCAGAGCGAGGTATGTAGGCGGTGCTA
CAGAGTTCTTGAAGTGGTGGCCTAACTACGGCTACACTAGAAGAACAGTATTTGGTATCTGCGCTCTGCT
GAAGCCAGTTACCTTCGGAAAAAGAGTTGGTAGCTCTTGATCCGGCAAACAAACCACCGCTGGTAGCGGT
GGTTTTTTTGTTTGCAAGCAGCAGATTACGCGCAGAAAAAAAGGATCTCAAGAAGATCCTTTGATCTTTT
CTACGGGGTCTGACGCTCAGTGGAACGAAAACTCACGTTAAGGGATTTTGGTCATGAGATTATCAAAAAG
GATCTTCACCTAGATCCTTTTAAATTAAAAATGAAGTTTTAAATCAATCTAAAGTATATATGAGTAAACT
TGGTCTGACAGTTACCAATGCTTAATCAGTGAGGCACCTATCTCAGCGATCTGTCTATTTCGTTCATCCA
TAGTTGCCTGACTCCCCGTCGTGTAGATAACTACGATACGGGAGGGCTTACCATCTGGCCCCAGTGCTGC
AATGATACCGCGAGACCCACGCTCACCGGCTCCAGATTTATCAGCAATAAACCAGCCAGCCGGAAGGGCC
GAGCGCAGAAGTGGTCCTGCAACTTTATCCGCCTCCATCCAGTCTATTAATTGTTGCCGGGAAGCTAGAG
TAAGTAGTTCGCCAGTTAATAGTTTGCGCAACGTTGTTGCCATTGCTACAGGCATCGTGGTGTCACGCTC
GTCGTTTGGTATGGCTTCATTCAGCTCCGGTTCCCAACGATCAAGGCGAGTTACATGATCCCCCATGTTG
TGCAAAAAAGCGGTTAGCTCCTTCGGTCCTCCGATCGTTGTCAGAAGTAAGTTGGCCGCAGTGTTATCAC
TCATGGTTATGGCAGCACTGCATAATTCTCTTACTGTCATGCCATCCGTAAGATGCTTTTCTGTGACTGG
TGAGTACTCAACCAAGTCATTCTGAGAATAGTGTATGCGGCGACCGAGTTGCTCTTGCCCGGCGTCAATA
CGGGATAATACCGCGCCACATAGCAGAACTTTAAAAGTGCTCATCATTGGAAAACGTTCTTCGGGGCGAA
AACTCTCAAGGATCTTACCGCTGTTGAGATCCAGTTCGATGTAACCCACTCGTGCACCCAACTGATCTTC
AGCATCTTTTACTTTCACCAGCGTTTCTGGGTGAGCAAAAACAGGAAGGCAAAATGCCGCAAAAAAGGGA
ATAAGGGCGACACGGAAATGTTGAATACTCATACTCTTCCTTTTTCAATATTATTGAAGCATTTATCAGG
GTTATTGTCTCATGAGCGGATACATATTTGAATGTATTTAGAAAAATAAACAAATAGGGGTTCCGCGCAC
ATTTCCCCGAAAAGTGCCACCTGG
Features (pLannotate 1.2.2; 22 found; start..end, strand, type, name):
      8..387     +  enhancer       CMV enhancer: human cytomegalovirus immediate early enhancer
    389..664     +  promoter       chicken β-actin promoter: No description available
    665..1685    +  intron         chimeric intron: chimera between introns from chicken β-actin and rabbit β-globin
   1739..1825    +  CDS            COX8A (fragment): COX8A_HUMAN - Also known as COX8, COX8L. Experimental evidence at protein level: Swiss-Prot protein existence level 1. Component of the cytochrome c oxidase, the last enzyme in the mitochondrial electron transport chain which drives oxidative phosphorylation. The respiratory chain contains 3 multisubunit complexes succinate dehydrogenase (complex II, CII), ubiquinol- cytochrome c oxidoreductase (cytochrome b-c1 complex, complex III, CIII) and cytochrome c oxidase (complex IV, CIV), that cooperate to transfer electrons derived from NADH and succinate to molecular oxygen, creating an electrochem
   1841..2548    +  CDS            pcyA: PCYA_THEEB - Protein inferred from homology: Swiss-Prot protein existence level 3. Catalyzes the four-electron reduction of biliverdin IX-alpha (2-electron reduction at both the A and D rings); the reaction proceeds via an isolatable 2-electron intermediate, 181,182-dihydrobiliverdin. From Thermosynechococcus elongatus (strain BP-1).
   2642..2728    +  CDS            COX8A (fragment): COX8A_HUMAN - Also known as COX8, COX8L. Experimental evidence at protein level: Swiss-Prot protein existence level 1. Component of the cytochrome c oxidase, the last enzyme in the mitochondrial electron transport chain which drives oxidative phosphorylation. The respiratory chain contains 3 multisubunit complexes succinate dehydrogenase (complex II, CII), ubiquinol- cytochrome c oxidoreductase (cytochrome b-c1 complex, complex III, CIII) and cytochrome c oxidase (complex IV, CIV), that cooperate to transfer electrons derived from NADH and succinate to molecular oxygen, creating an electrochem
   2780..3493    +  CDS            pbsA1: HO1_SYNY3 - Experimental evidence at protein level: Swiss-Prot protein existence level 1. Catalyzes the opening of the heme ring with the release of iron. Key enzyme in the synthesis of the chromophoric part of the photosynthetic antennae. From Synechocystis sp. (strain PCC 6803 / Kazusa).
   3566..3670    +  CDS            COX8A (fragment): COX8A_HUMAN - Also known as COX8, COX8L. Experimental evidence at protein level: Swiss-Prot protein existence level 1. Component of the cytochrome c oxidase, the last enzyme in the mitochondrial electron transport chain which drives oxidative phosphorylation. The respiratory chain contains 3 multisubunit complexes succinate dehydrogenase (complex II, CII), ubiquinol- cytochrome c oxidoreductase (cytochrome b-c1 complex, complex III, CIII) and cytochrome c oxidase (complex IV, CIV), that cooperate to transfer electrons derived from NADH and succinate to molecular oxygen, creating an electrochem
   3674..4537    +  CDS            petH: FENR_SPISP - Experimental evidence at protein level: Swiss-Prot protein existence level 1. From Spirulina sp.
   4574..4867    +  CDS            petF1 (sequence withheld): FER_THEEB - Also known as petF. Experimental evidence at protein level: Swiss-Prot protein existence level 1. Ferredoxins are iron-sulfur proteins that transfer electrons in a wide variety of metabolic reactions. From Thermosynechococcus elongatus (strain BP-1).
   4987..5042    +  polyA_signal   β-globin poly(A) signal: rabbit β-globin polyadenylation signal (Gil and Proudfoot, 1987)
   5427..5443    -  protein_bind   lac operator: The lac repressor binds to the lac operator to inhibit transcription in E. coli. This inhibition can be relieved by adding lactose or isopropyl-β-D-thiogalactopyranoside (IPTG). lac repressor encoded by lacI
   5451..5481    -  promoter       lac promoter: promoter for the E. coli lac operon
   5496..5517    -  protein_bind   CAP binding site: CAP binding activates transcription in the presence of cAMP. E. coli catabolite activator protein
   5530..5569    -  CDS            lacI (fragment): lac repressor; lacI; The lac repressor binds to the lac operator to inhibit transcription in E. coli. This inhibition can be relieved by adding lactose or isopropyl-β-D-thiogalactopyranoside (IPTG).
   5576..5598    +  promoter       SV40 promoter (fragment): SV40 enhancer and early promoter
   5622..5757    +  rep_origin     SV40 ori: SV40 origin of replication
   5777..5911    +  polyA_signal   SV40 poly(A) signal: SV40 polyadenylation signal
   5913..5967    -  CDS            lacI (fragment): lac repressor; lacI; The lac repressor binds to the lac operator to inhibit transcription in E. coli. This inhibition can be relieved by adding lactose or isopropyl-β-D-thiogalactopyranoside (IPTG).
   6150..6738    -  rep_origin     ori: high-copy-number ColE1/pMB1/pBR322/pUC origin of replication
   6909..7769    -  CDS            AmpR: β-lactamase; bla; confers resistance to ampicillin, carbenicillin, and related antibiotics
   7770..7874    -  promoter       AmpR promoter: bla
