[The description below was written by a language model from this plasmid's Addgene catalogue record and pLannotate feature annotations shown in this document.]
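Description:
pCAGGS-synPCB2.0 is a mammalian expression plasmid of about 7.9 kb, built on the pCAGGS backbone, that lets mammalian cells make the bilin chromophore phycocyanobilin (PCB). It is propagated in E. coli from a high-copy ColE1/pUC-type origin under ampicillin selection (AmpR with its own bla promoter). No mammalian selection marker is annotated. An SV40 origin is present, which could allow episomal replication in cells expressing large T antigen. The backbone also carries remnants of the lac promoter/operator and lacI.

The roughly 3.2 kb synthetic insert was cloned between EcoRI and SalI. It is driven by the CAG promoter, made up of the CMV immediate-early enhancer, the chicken β-actin promoter and a chimeric β-actin/β-globin intron, and it ends at the rabbit β-globin polyadenylation signal. It encodes a single polycistronic reading frame split by two P2A self-cleaving peptides into three products. These are PcyA (phycocyanobilin:ferredoxin oxidoreductase) with a FLAG tag, HA-tagged heme oxygenase 1 (HO1), and a T7-tagged fusion of ferredoxin-NADP+ reductase to ferredoxin (Fnr-Fd). Each product begins with a mitochondrial targeting sequence, annotated as a fragment of human COX8A, which directs it to the organelle where heme is available.

HO1 opens the heme ring to give biliverdin, PcyA reduces biliverdin to PCB, and the Fnr-Fd fusion presumably supplies the reducing electrons. The record lists the source as synthetic, based on Thermosynechococcus elongatus BP-1. The automated annotation matches HO1 and Fnr to homologues from other cyanobacteria, which probably reflects database best hits only. The depositor notes a V413L substitution that does not affect HO1 function. The plasmid is used to supply PCB genetically for phytochrome-based optogenetic systems, so the chromophore need not be added externally.
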