Addgene plasmid #139477: pCAGGS-synPCB2.0
Purpose: Expression vector for phycocyanobilin (PCB) synthesis in mammalian cells.
Depositing lab: Kazuhiro Aoki. Publication: Improvement of Phycocyanobilin Synthesis for Genetically Encoded Phytochrome-Based Optogenetics. Uda Y, Miura H, Goto Y, Yamamoto K, Mii Y, Kondo Y, Takada S, Aoki K. ACS Chem Biol. 2020 Nov 20;15(11):2896-2906. doi: 10.1021/acschembio.0c00477. Epub 2020 Nov 9. PubMed 33164485.
Backbone
  Vector backbone: pCAGGS
  Backbone manufacturer: Junichi Miyazaki (Osaka University, Japan)
  Backbone size w/o insert (bp): 4870
  Total vector size (bp): 7891
  Vector type: Mammalian Expression
Growth in bacteria
  Bacterial resistance: Ampicillin, 100 μg/mL
  Growth temperature: 37°C
  Growth strain: DH5alpha
  Copy number: High Copy
Gene/Insert
  Gene/Insert name: MTS-PcyA-FLAG-P2A-MTS-HA-HO1-P2A-MTS-Fnr-Fd-T7 (alt name: synPCB2.0)
  Species: Synthetic; Thermosynechococcus elongatus bp-1
  Insert size (bp): 3171
  Mutation: V413L
  Promoter: CAG promoter
  Cloning method: Restriction Enzyme; 5′ cloning site EcoRI (not destroyed); 3′ cloning site SalI (not destroyed)
  Sequencing primers: 5′ catgttcatgccttcttctttttcc; 3′ agatgctcaaggggcttcatgatg
Terms and licenses: Academic/Nonprofit Terms; Industry Terms: Not Available to Industry
Depositor comments: Mutation V413L has no effect on the function of HO1.
How to cite: pCAGGS-synPCB2.0 was a gift from Kazuhiro Aoki (Addgene plasmid # 139477 ; http://n2t.net/addgene:139477 ; RRID:Addgene_139477)
